Addgene plasmid #77452: PDPK1 gRNA (BRDN0001145239)
Purpose: 3rd generation lentiviral gRNA plasmid targeting human PDPK1
Depositing lab: John Doench & David Root. Depositing organization: Broad Institute. Publication: Optimized sgRNA design to maximize activity and minimize off-target effects of CRISPR-Cas9. Doench JG, Fusi N, Sullender M, Hegde M, Vaimberg EW, Donovan KF, Smith I, Tothova Z, Wilen C, Orchard R, Virgin HW, Listgarten J, Root DE. Nat Biotechnol. 2016 Jan 18. doi: 10.1038/nbt.3437. PubMed 26780180.
Backbone
  Vector backbone: lentiGuide-Puro
  Backbone manufacturer: Zhang Lab (Addgene plasmid # 52963)
  Vector type: Mammalian Expression, Lentiviral, CRISPR
  Selectable markers: Puromycin
Growth in bacteria
  Bacterial resistance: Ampicillin, 100 μg/mL
  Growth temperature: 37°C
  Growth strain: DH5alpha
  Copy number: High Copy
Gene/Insert
  Gene/Insert name: PDPK1 (alt names: PDPK1; NM_001261816.1)
  gRNA/shRNA sequence: TCTGCTTTAGAGTACTTGCA
  Species: H. sapiens (human)
  Entrez Gene: PDPK1 (a.k.a. PDK1, PDPK2, PDPK2P, PRO0461)
  Promoter: hU6
  Cloning method: Unknown
  Sequencing primers: 5′ U6-F; 3′ pS2-R
Terms and licenses: Academic/Nonprofit Terms; Industry Terms: Not Available to Industry
Depositor comments: The gRNA was designed to target the following Genbank reference sequence(s): NM_001261816.1,NM_002613.4. Note that this plasmid does NOT contain Cas9. It should be used in conjunction with lentiCas9-Blast (Addgene #52962) or otherwise with cell lines already expressing Cas9. Browse the full kinome gRNA library at http://www.addgene.org/pooled-library/broadgpp-human-kinome/ or visit http://www.broadinstitute.org/rnai/public/ for detailed protocols and information.
How to cite: PDPK1 gRNA (BRDN0001145239) was a gift from John Doench & David Root (Addgene plasmid # 77452 ; http://n2t.net/addgene:77452 ; RRID:Addgene_77452)
