[The description below was written by a language model from this plasmid's Addgene catalogue record and pLannotate feature annotations shown in this document.]
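Description:
PDPK1 gRNA (BRDN0001145239) is a third-generation lentiviral guide RNA plasmid built on the lentiGuide-Puro backbone and designed to target human PDPK1 (also known as PDK1), which encodes 3-phosphoinositide-dependent protein kinase 1. It is propagated in E. coli as a high-copy plasmid through a ColE1/pUC-type origin with ampicillin selection (AmpR, β-lactamase). The backbone also carries an f1 origin, an SV40 origin and poly(A) signal, and remnants of a lac/T7/T3 cloning region.

The lentiviral transfer cassette begins with an RSV promoter fused to a truncated HIV-1 5' LTR, which makes genomic RNA production independent of Tat. This is followed by the Ψ packaging signal with a partial gag sequence and the RRE for Rev-dependent nuclear export. Within the provirus, a human U6 RNA polymerase III promoter drives the 20-nucleotide PDPK1 spacer joined to the Streptococcus pyogenes Cas9 gRNA scaffold. A cPPT/CTS element follows, which aids nuclear import of the reverse-transcribed genome. Next, an EF-1α core promoter with its intron A expresses puromycin N-acetyltransferase for selection of transduced mammalian cells. WPRE enhances transcript expression, and the ΔU3 3' LTR renders the integrated vector self-inactivating.

The plasmid does not encode Cas9, so it is meant to be used together with a separate Cas9 lentivector or in cells that already express Cas9, to disrupt PDPK1. The guide was designed against two PDPK1 reference transcripts. It is an individual clone from a human kinome gRNA collection associated with work on optimized sgRNA design for higher on-target activity and lower off-target effects.
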