Features (pLannotate 1.2.2; 29 found; start..end, strand, type, name):
     14..80      +  CDS            small t antigen (fragment): SV40 (simian virus 40) small t antigen
    106..317     +  promoter       EF-1α core promoter: core promoter for human elongation factor EF-1α
    318..1256    +  intron         EF-1α intron A: intron upstream of the start codon of human EF-1α
   1278..1877    +  CDS            PuroR (fragment): puromycin N-acetyltransferase; pac from Streptomyces; confers resistance to puromycin
   1893..2481    +  misc_feature   WPRE: woodchuck hepatitis virus posttranscriptional regulatory element
   2532..2551    +  misc_feature   cPPT/CTS (fragment): central polypurine tract and central termination sequence of HIV-1
   2553..2786    +  LTR            3' LTR (ΔU3): self-inactivating 3' long terminal repeat (LTR) from HIV-1
   2864..2985    +  polyA_signal   SV40 poly(A) signal: SV40 polyadenylation signal
   3025..3160    +  rep_origin     SV40 ori: SV40 origin of replication
   3181..3199    -  promoter       T7 promoter: promoter for bacteriophage T7 RNA polymerase
   3207..3362    +  CDS            lacZα (fragment): LacZα fragment of β-galactosidase; lacZ fragment
   3367..3795    +  rep_origin     f1 ori (sequence partly withheld): f1 bacteriophage origin of replication; arrow indicates direction of (+) strand synthesis
   3848..3952    +  promoter       AmpR promoter: bla
   3953..4813    +  CDS            AmpR: β-lactamase; bla; confers resistance to ampicillin, carbenicillin, and related antibiotics
   4984..5572    +  rep_origin     ori: high-copy-number ColE1/pMB1/pBR322/pUC origin of replication
   5755..5847    +  CDS            lacI (fragment): lac repressor; lacI; The lac repressor binds to the lac operator to inhibit transcription in E. coli. This inhibition can be relieved by adding lactose or isopropyl-β-D-thiogalactopyranoside (IPTG).
   5860..5881    +  protein_bind   CAP binding site: CAP binding activates transcription in the presence of cAMP. E. coli catabolite activator protein
   5896..5926    +  promoter       lac promoter: promoter for the E. coli lac operon
   5934..5950    +  protein_bind   lac operator: The lac repressor binds to the lac operator to inhibit transcription in E. coli. This inhibition can be relieved by adding lactose or isopropyl-β-D-thiogalactopyranoside (IPTG). lac repressor encoded by lacI
   5995..6013    +  promoter       T3 promoter: promoter for bacteriophage T3 RNA polymerase
   6041..6267    +  promoter       RSV promoter: Rous sarcoma virus enhancer/promoter
   6268..6448    +  LTR            5' LTR (truncated): truncated 5' long terminal repeat (LTR) from HIV-1
   6495..6620    +  misc_feature   HIV-1 Ψ: packaging signal of human immunodeficiency virus type 1
   6604..6967    +  CDS            HIV-1 gag (fragment): gag protein from human immunodeficiency virus 1; gag
   7113..7346    +  misc_feature   RRE: The Rev response element (RRE) of HIV-1 allows for Rev-dependent mRNA export from the nucleus to the cytoplasm.
   7723..7749    +  CDS            Rev (fragment): human immunodeficiency virus 1 (HIV-1) Rev protein; rev; enhances nuclear export of unspliced and incompletely spliced viral mRNAs
   7753..7993    +  promoter       U6 promoter: RNA polymerase III promoter for human U6 snRNA
   8023..8098    +  misc_RNA       gRNA scaffold: guide RNA scaffold for the Streptococcus pyogenes CRISPR/Cas9 system
   8154..8271    +  misc_feature   cPPT/CTS: central polypurine tract and central termination sequence of HIV-1
>Addgene plasmid #77452 | PDPK1 gRNA (BRDN0001145239) | addgene full sequence | sequence record 187788 | Addgene Assembled Sequence
CCCGGGTGCAAAGATGGATAAAGTTTTAAACAGAGAGGAATCTTTGCAGCTAATGGACCTTCTAGGTCTT
GAAAGGAGTGGGAATTGGCTCCGGTGCCCGTCAGTGGGCAGAGCGCACATCGCCCACAGTCCCCGAGAAG
TTGGGGGGAGGGGTCGGCAATTGATCCGGTGCCTAGAGAAGGTGGCGCGGGGTAAACTGGGAAAGTGATG
TCGTGTACTGGCTCCGCCTTTTTCCCGAGGGTGGGGGAGAACCGTATATAAGTGCAGTAGTCGCCGTGAA
CGTTCTTTTTCGCAACGGGTTTGCCGCCAGAACACAGGTAAGTGCCGTGTGTGGTTCCCGCGGGCCTGGC
CTCTTTACGGGTTATGGCCCTTGCGTGCCTTGAATTACTTCCACCTGGCTGCAGTACGTGATTCTTGATC
CCGAGCTTCGGGTTGGAAGTGGGTGGGAGAGTTCGAGGCCTTGCGCTTAAGGAGCCCCTTCGCCTCGTGC
TTGAGTTGAGGCCTGGCCTGGGCGCTGGGGCCGCCGCGTGCGAATCTGGTGGCACCTTCGCGCCTGTCTC
GCTGCTTTCGATAAGTCTCTAGCCATTTAAAATTTTTGATGACCTGCTGCGACGCTTTTTTTCTGGCAAG
ATAGTCTTGTAAATGCGGGCCAAGATCTGCACACTGGTATTTCGGTTTTTGGGGCCGCGGGCGGCGACGG
GGCCCGTGCGTCCCAGCGCACATGTTCGGCGAGGCGGGGCCTGCGAGCGCGGCCACCGAGAATCGGACGG
GGGTAGTCTCAAGCTGGCCGGCCTGCTCTGGTGCCTGGCCTCGCGCCGCCGTGTATCGCCCCGCCCTGGG
CGGCAAGGCTGGCCCGGTCGGCACCAGTTGCGTGAGCGGAAAGATGGCCGCTTCCCGGCCCTGCTGCAGG
GAGCTCAAAATGGAGGACGCGGCGCTCGGGAGAGCGGGCGGGTGAGTCACCCACACAAAGGAAAAGGGCC
TTTCCGTCCTCAGCCGTCGCTTCATGTGACTCCACGGAGTACCGGGCGCCGTCCAGGCACCTCGATTAGT
TCTCGAGCTTTTGGAGTACGTCGTCTTTAGGTTGGGGGGAGGGGTTTTATGCGATGGAGTTTCCCCACAC
TGAGTGGGTGGAGACTGAAGTTAGGCCAGCTTGGCACTTGATGTAATTCTCCTTGGAATTTGCCCTTTTT
GAGTTTGGATCTTGGTTCATTCTCAAGCCTCAGACAGTGGTTCAAAGTTTTTTTCTTCCATTTCAGGTGT
CGTGACGTACGGCCACCATGACCGAGTACAAGCCCACGGTGCGCCTCGCCACCCGCGACGACGTCCCCAG
GGCCGTACGCACCCTCGCCGCCGCGTTCGCCGACTACCCCGCCACGCGCCACACCGTCGATCCGGACCGC
CACATCGAGCGGGTCACCGAGCTGCAAGAACTCTTCCTCACGCGCGTCGGGCTCGACATCGGCAAGGTGT
GGGTCGCGGACGACGGCGCCGCCGTGGCGGTCTGGACCACGCCGGAGAGCGTCGAAGCGGGGGCGGTGTT
CGCCGAGATCGGCCCGCGCATGGCCGAGTTGAGCGGTTCCCGGCTGGCCGCGCAGCAACAGATGGAAGGC
CTCCTGGCGCCGCACCGGCCCAAGGAGCCCGCGTGGTTCCTGGCCACCGTCGGAGTCTCGCCCGACCACC
AGGGCAAGGGTCTGGGCAGCGCCGTCGTGCTCCCCGGAGTGGAGGCGGCCGAGCGCGCCGGGGTGCCCGC
CTTCCTGGAGACCTCCGCGCCCCGCAACCTCCCCTTCTACGAGCGGCTCGGCTTCACCGTCACCGCCGAC
GTCGAGGTGCCCGAAGGACCGCGCACCTGGTGCATGACCCGCAAGCCCGGTGCCTGAACGCGTTAAGTCG
ACAATCAACCTCTGGATTACAAAATTTGTGAAAGATTGACTGGTATTCTTAACTATGTTGCTCCTTTTAC
GCTATGTGGATACGCTGCTTTAATGCCTTTGTATCATGCTATTGCTTCCCGTATGGCTTTCATTTTCTCC
TCCTTGTATAAATCCTGGTTGCTGTCTCTTTATGAGGAGTTGTGGCCCGTTGTCAGGCAACGTGGCGTGG
TGTGCACTGTGTTTGCTGACGCAACCCCCACTGGTTGGGGCATTGCCACCACCTGTCAGCTCCTTTCCGG
GACTTTCGCTTTCCCCCTCCCTATTGCCACGGCGGAACTCATCGCCGCCTGCCTTGCCCGCTGCTGGACA
GGGGCTCGGCTGTTGGGCACTGACAATTCCGTGGTGTTGTCGGGGAAATCATCGTCCTTTCCTTGGCTGC
TCGCCTGTGTTGCCACCTGGATTCTGCGCGGGACGTCCTTCTGCTACGTCCCTTCGGCCCTCAATCCAGC
GGACCTTCCTTCCCGCGGCCTGCTGCCGGCTCTGCGGCCTCTTCCGCGTCTTCGCCTTCGCCCTCAGACG
AGTCGGATCTCCCTTTGGGCCGCCTCCCCGCGTCGACTTTAAGACCAATGACTTACAAGGCAGCTGTAGA
TCTTAGCCACTTTTTAAAAGAAAAGGGGGGACTGGAAGGGCTAATTCACTCCCAACGAAGACAAGATCTG
CTTTTTGCTTGTACTGGGTCTCTCTGGTTAGACCAGATCTGAGCCTGGGAGCTCTCTGGCTAACTAGGGA
ACCCACTGCTTAAGCCTCAATAAAGCTTGCCTTGAGTGCTTCAAGTAGTGTGTGCCCGTCTGTTGTGTGA
CTCTGGTAACTAGAGATCCCTCAGACCCTTTTAGTCAGTGTGGAAAATCTCTAGCAGTACGTATAGTAGT
TCATGTCATCTTATTATTCAGTATTTATAACTTGCAAAGAAATGAATATCAGAGAGTGAGAGGAACTTGT
TTATTGCAGCTTATAATGGTTACAAATAAAGCAATAGCATCACAAATTTCACAAATAAAGCATTTTTTTC
ACTGCATTCTAGTTGTGGTTTGTCCAAACTCATCAATGTATCTTATCATGTCTGGCTCTAGCTATCCCGC
CCCTAACTCCGCCCATCCCGCCCCTAACTCCGCCCAGTTCCGCCCATTCTCCGCCCCATGGCTGACTAAT
TTTTTTTATTTATGCAGAGGCCGAGGCCGCCTCGGCCTCTGAGCTATTCCAGAAGTAGTGAGGAGGCTTT
TTTGGAGGCCTAGGGACGTACCCAATTCGCCCTATAGTGAGTCGTATTACGCGCGCTCACTGGCCGTCGT
TTTACAACGTCGTGACTGGGAAAACCCTGGCGTTACCCAACTTAATCGCCTTGCAGCACATCCCCCTTTC
GCCAGCTGGCGTAATAGCGAAGAGGCCCGCACCGATCGCCCTTCCCAACAGTTGCGCAGCCTGAATGGCG
AATGGG
[124 nt withheld, positions 3367-3490]
C
[91 nt withheld, positions 3492-3582]
A
[49 nt withheld, positions 3584-3632]
CCTTTGACGTTGGAGTCCACGTTCTTT
[37 nt withheld, positions 3660-3696]
ACCCTATCTCGGTCTATTCTTTTGATTTATAAGGGATTTTGCCGATTTCGGCCTATTGGTTAAAAAATGA
GCTGATTTAACAAAAATTTAACGCGAATTTTAACAAAATATTAACGCTTACAATTTAGGTGGCACTTTTC
GGGGAAATGTGCGCGGAACCCCTATTTGTTTATTTTTCTAAATACATTCAAATATGTATCCGCTCATGAG
ACAATAACCCTGATAAATGCTTCAATAATATTGAAAAAGGAAGAGTATGAGTATTCAACATTTCCGTGTC
GCCCTTATTCCCTTTTTTGCGGCATTTTGCCTTCCTGTTTTTGCTCACCCAGAAACGCTGGTGAAAGTAA
AAGATGCTGAAGATCAGTTGGGTGCACGAGTGGGTTACATCGAACTGGATCTCAACAGCGGTAAGATCCT
TGAGAGTTTTCGCCCCGAAGAACGTTTTCCAATGATGAGCACTTTTAAAGTTCTGCTATGTGGCGCGGTA
TTATCCCGTATTGACGCCGGGCAAGAGCAACTCGGTCGCCGCATACACTATTCTCAGAATGACTTGGTTG
AGTACTCACCAGTCACAGAAAAGCATCTTACGGATGGCATGACAGTAAGAGAATTATGCAGTGCTGCCAT
AACCATGAGTGATAACACTGCGGCCAACTTACTTCTGACAACGATCGGAGGACCGAAGGAGCTAACCGCT
TTTTTGCACAACATGGGGGATCATGTAACTCGCCTTGATCGTTGGGAACCGGAGCTGAATGAAGCCATAC
CAAACGACGAGCGTGACACCACGATGCCTGTAGCAATGGCAACAACGTTGCGCAAACTATTAACTGGCGA
ACTACTTACTCTAGCTTCCCGGCAACAATTAATAGACTGGATGGAGGCGGATAAAGTTGCAGGACCACTT
CTGCGCTCGGCCCTTCCGGCTGGCTGGTTTATTGCTGATAAATCTGGAGCCGGTGAGCGTGGGTCTCGCG
GTATCATTGCAGCACTGGGGCCAGATGGTAAGCCCTCCCGTATCGTAGTTATCTACACGACGGGGAGTCA
GGCAACTATGGATGAACGAAATAGACAGATCGCTGAGATAGGTGCCTCACTGATTAAGCATTGGTAACTG
TCAGACCAAGTTTACTCATATATACTTTAGATTGATTTAAAACTTCATTTTTAATTTAAAAGGATCTAGG
TGAAGATCCTTTTTGATAATCTCATGACCAAAATCCCTTAACGTGAGTTTTCGTTCCACTGAGCGTCAGA
CCCCGTAGAAAAGATCAAAGGATCTTCTTGAGATCCTTTTTTTCTGCGCGTAATCTGCTGCTTGCAAACA
AAAAAACCACCGCTACCAGCGGTGGTTTGTTTGCCGGATCAAGAGCTACCAACTCTTTTTCCGAAGGTAA
CTGGCTTCAGCAGAGCGCAGATACCAAATACTGTTCTTCTAGTGTAGCCGTAGTTAGGCCACCACTTCAA
GAACTCTGTAGCACCGCCTACATACCTCGCTCTGCTAATCCTGTTACCAGTGGCTGCTGCCAGTGGCGAT
AAGTCGTGTCTTACCGGGTTGGACTCAAGACGATAGTTACCGGATAAGGCGCAGCGGTCGGGCTGAACGG
GGGGTTCGTGCACACAGCCCAGCTTGGAGCGAACGACCTACACCGAACTGAGATACCTACAGCGTGAGCT
ATGAGAAAGCGCCACGCTTCCCGAAGGGAGAAAGGCGGACAGGTATCCGGTAAGCGGCAGGGTCGGAACA
GGAGAGCGCACGAGGGAGCTTCCAGGGGGAAACGCCTGGTATCTTTATAGTCCTGTCGGGTTTCGCCACC
TCTGACTTGAGCGTCGATTTTTGTGATGCTCGTCAGGGGGGCGGAGCCTATGGAAAAACGCCAGCAACGC
GGCCTTTTTACGGTTCCTGGCCTTTTGCTGGCCTTTTGCTCACATGTTCTTTCCTGCGTTATCCCCTGAT
TCTGTGGATAACCGTATTACCGCCTTTGAGTGAGCTGATACCGCTCGCCGCAGCCGAACGACCGAGCGCA
GCGAGTCAGTGAGCGAGGAAGCGGAAGAGCGCCCAATACGCAAACCGCCTCTCCCCGCGCGTTGGCCGAT
TCATTAATGCAGCTGGCACGACAGGTTTCCCGACTGGAAAGCGGGCAGTGAGCGCAACGCAATTAATGTG
AGTTAGCTCACTCATTAGGCACCCCAGGCTTTACACTTTATGCTTCCGGCTCGTATGTTGTGTGGAATTG
TGAGCGGATAACAATTTCACACAGGAAACAGCTATGACCATGATTACGCCAAGCGCGCAATTAACCCTCA
CTAAAGGGAACAAAAGCTGGAGCTGCAAGCTTAATGTAGTCTTATGCAATACTCTTGTAGTCTTGCAACA
TGGTAACGATGAGTTAGCAACATGCCTTACAAGGAGAGAAAAAGCACCGTGCATGCCGATTGGTGGAAGT
AAGGTGGTACGATCGTGCCTTATTAGGAAGGCAACAGACGGGTCTGACATGGATTGGACGAACCACTGAA
TTGCCGCATTGCAGAGATATTGTATTTAAGTGCCTAGCTCGATACATAAACGGGTCTCTCTGGTTAGACC
AGATCTGAGCCTGGGAGCTCTCTGGCTAACTAGGGAACCCACTGCTTAAGCCTCAATAAAGCTTGCCTTG
AGTGCTTCAAGTAGTGTGTGCCCGTCTGTTGTGTGACTCTGGTAACTAGAGATCCCTCAGACCCTTTTAG
TCAGTGTGGAAAATCTCTAGCAGTGGCGCCCGAACAGGGACTTGAAAGCGAAAGGGAAACCAGAGGAGCT
CTCTCGACGCAGGACTCGGCTTGCTGAAGCGCGCACGGCAAGAGGCGAGGGGCGGCGACTGGTGAGTACG
CCAAAAATTTTGACTAGCGGAGGCTAGAAGGAGAGAGATGGGTGCGAGAGCGTCAGTATTAAGCGGGGGA
GAATTAGATCGCGATGGGAAAAAATTCGGTTAAGGCCAGGGGGAAAGAAAAAATATAAATTAAAACATAT
AGTATGGGCAAGCAGGGAGCTAGAACGATTCGCAGTTAATCCTGGCCTGTTAGAAACATCAGAAGGCTGT
AGACAAATACTGGGACAGCTACAACCATCCCTTCAGACAGGATCAGAAGAACTTAGATCATTATATAATA
CAGTAGCAACCCTCTATTGTGTGCATCAAAGGATAGAGATAAAAGACACCAAGGAAGCTTTAGACAAGAT
AGAGGAAGAGCAAAACAAAAGTAAGACCACCGCACAGCAAGCGGCCGCTGATCTTCAGACCTGGAGGAGG
AGATATGAGGGACAATTGGAGAAGTGAATTATATAAATATAAAGTAGTAAAAATTGAACCATTAGGAGTA
GCACCCACCAAGGCAAAGAGAAGAGTGGTGCAGAGAGAAAAAAGAGCAGTGGGAATAGGAGCTTTGTTCC
TTGGGTTCTTGGGAGCAGCAGGAAGCACTATGGGCGCAGCGTCAATGACGCTGACGGTACAGGCCAGACA
ATTATTGTCTGGTATAGTGCAGCAGCAGAACAATTTGCTGAGGGCTATTGAGGCGCAACAGCATCTGTTG
CAACTCACAGTCTGGGGCATCAAGCAGCTCCAGGCAAGAATCCTGGCTGTGGAAAGATACCTAAAGGATC
AACAGCTCCTGGGGATTTGGGGTTGCTCTGGAAAACTCATTTGCACCACTGCTGTGCCTTGGAATGCTAG
TTGGAGTAATAAATCTCTGGAACAGATTTGGAATCACACGACCTGGATGGAGTGGGACAGAGAAATTAAC
AATTACACAAGCTTAATACACTCCTTAATTGAAGAATCGCAAAACCAGCAAGAAAAGAATGAACAAGAAT
TATTGGAATTAGATAAATGGGCAAGTTTGTGGAATTGGTTTAACATAACAAATTGGCTGTGGTATATAAA
ATTATTCATAATGATAGTAGGAGGCTTGGTAGGTTTAAGAATAGTTTTTGCTGTACTTTCTATAGTGAAT
AGAGTTAGGCAGGGATATTCACCATTATCGTTTCAGACCCACCTCCCAACCCCGAGGGGACCCAGAGAGG
GCCTATTTCCCATGATTCCTTCATATTTGCATATACGATACAAGGCTGTTAGAGAGATAATTAGAATTAA
TTTGACTGTAAACACAAAGATATTAGTACAAAATACGTGACGTAGAAAGTAATAATTTCTTGGGTAGTTT
GCAGTTTTAAAATTATGTTTTAAAATGGACTATCATATGCTTACCGTAACTTGAAAGTATTTCGATTTCT
TGGCTTTATATATCTTGTGGAAAGGACGAAACACCGTCTGCTTTAGAGTACTTGCAGTTTTAGAGCTAGA
AATAGCAAGTTAAAATAAGGCTAGTCCGTTATCAACTTGAAAAAGTGGCACCGAGTCGGTGCTTTTTTAA
GCTTGGCGTAACTAGATCTTGAGACAAATGGCAGTATTCATCCACAATTTTAAAAGAAAAGGGGGGATTG
GGGGGTACAGTGCAGGGGAAAGAATAGTAGACATAATAGCAACAGACATACAAACTAAAGAATTACAAAA
ACAAATTACAAAAATTCAAAATTTTCGGGTTTATTACAGGGACAGCAGAGATCCACTTTGGCGCCGGCTC
GAGGGGG
