>Addgene plasmid #77452 | PDPK1 gRNA (BRDN0001145239) | depositor partial sequence | sequence record 144912 | Target Sequence
TCTGCTTTAGAGTACTTGCA
