>Addgene plasmid #77452 | PDPK1 gRNA (BRDN0001145239) | addgene partial sequence | sequence record 187787 | hU6-F
TAGAAAGTAATAATTTCTTGGGTAGTTTGCAGTTTTAAAATTATGTTTTAAAATGGACTATCATATGCTT
ACCGTAACTTGAAAGTATTTCGATTTCTTGGCTTTATATATCTTGTGGAAAGGACGAAACACCGTCTGCT
TTAGAGTACTTGCAGTTTTAGAGCTAGAAATAGCAAGTTAAAATAAGGCTAGTCCGTTATCAACTTGAAA
AAGTGGCACCGAGTCGGTGCTTTTTTAAGCTTGGCGTAACTAGATCTTGAGACAAATGGCAGTATTCATC
CACAATTTTAAAAGAAAAGGGGGGATTGGGGGGTACAGTGCAGGGGAAAGAATAGTAGACATAATAGCAA
CAGACATACAAACTAAAGAATTACAAAAACAAATTACAAAAATTCAAAATTTTCGGGTTTATTACAGGGA
CAGCAGAGATCCACTTTGGCGCCGGCTCGAGGGGGCCCGGGTGCAAAGATGGATAAAGTTTTAAACAGAG
AGGAATCTTTGCAGCTAATGGACCTTCTAGGTCTTGAAAGGAGTGGGAATTGGCTCCGGTGCCCGTCAGT
GGGCAGAGCG
